>Addgene plasmid #98660 | hnRNPA2_LC_D230V | addgene full sequence | sequence record 198243 | Addgene NGS Result
TAATACGACTCACTATAGGGGAATTGTGAGCGGATAACAATTCCCCTCTAGAAATAATTTTGTTTAACTT
TAAGAAGGAGATATACCATGGGCTCTGATAAAATTCATCATCATCATCATCACGAAAATCTTTATTTTCA
AGGTCATATGGGTCGTGGTGGCAACTTTGGTTTCGGTGATAGCCGCGGTGGTGGCGGCAACTTCGGTCCG
GGTCCGGGCAGCAATTTCCGTGGTGGTTCCGACGGTTACGGTAGCGGTCGCGGCTTTGGCGTTGGCTATA
ATGGTTACGGTGGTGGTCCGGGCGGCGGCAATTTCGGTGGTAGCCCGGGTTACGGCGGTGGTCGCGGCGG
TTATGGCGGTGGCGGTCCAGGCTACGGTAACCAGGGTGGTGGTTATGGTGGTGGCTACGATAACTATGGC
GGTGGTAACTATGGTAGCGGCAATTACAATGATTTTGGCAACTACAACCAGCAACCGAGCAATTACGGCC
CGATGAAATCCGGCAATTTTGGCGGTTCCCGTAATATGGGTGGTCCGTATGGTGGCGGTAACTACGGCCC
GGGTGGTAGCGGTGGTTCTGGCGGCTATGGTGGCCGCAGCCGTTACTAACTCGAGCACCACCACCACCAC
CACTGAGATCCGGCTGCTAACAAAGCCCGAAAGGAAGCTGAGTTGGCTGCTGCCACCGCTGAGCAATAAC
TAGCATAACCCCTTGGGGCCTCTAAACGGGTCTTGAGGGGTTTTTTGCTGAAAGGAGGAACTATATCCGG
ATTGGCGAATGGG
[124 nt withheld, positions 784-907]
C
[91 nt withheld, positions 909-999]
A
[49 nt withheld, positions 1001-1049]
CCTTTGACGTTGGAGTCCACGTTCTTT
[37 nt withheld, positions 1077-1113]
ACCCTATCTCGGTCTATTCTTTTGATTTATAAGGGATTTTGCCGATTTCGGCCTATTGGTTAAAAAATGA
GCTGATTTAACAAAAATTTAACGCGAATTTTAACAAAATATTAACGCTTACAATTTAGGTGGCACTTTTC
GGGGAAATGTGCGCGGAACCCCTATTTGTTTATTTTTCTAAATACATTCAAATATGTATCCGCTCATGAA
TTAATTCTTAGAAAAACTCATCGAGCATCAAATGAAACTGCAATTTATTCATATCAGGATTATCAATACC
ATATTTTTGAAAAAGCCGTTTCTGTAATGAAGGAGAAAACTCACCGAGGCAGTTCCATAGGATGGCAAGA
TCCTGGTATCGGTCTGCGATTCCGACTCGTCCAACATCAATACAACCTATTAATTTCCCCTCGTCAAAAA
TAAGGTTATCAAGTGAGAAATCACCATGAGTGACGACTGAATCCGGTGAGAATGGCAAAAGTTTATGCAT
TTCTTTCCAGACTTGTTCAACAGGCCAGCCATTACGCTCGTCATCAAAATCACTCGCATCAACCAAACCG
TTATTCATTCGTGATTGCGCCTGAGCGAGACGAAATACGCGATCGCTGTTAAAAGGACAATTACAAACAG
GAATCGAATGCAACCGGCGCAGGAACACTGCCAGCGCATCAACAATATTTTCACCTGAATCAGGATATTC
TTCTAATACCTGGAATGCTGTTTTCCCGGGGATCGCAGTGGTGAGTAACCATGCATCATCAGGAGTACGG
ATAAAATGCTTGATGGTCGGAAGAGGCATAAATTCCGTCAGCCAGTTTAGTCTGACCATCTCATCTGTAA
CATCATTGGCAACGCTACCTTTGCCATGTTTCAGAAACAACTCTGGCGCATCGGGCTTCCCATACAATCG
ATAGATTGTCGCACCTGATTGCCCGACATTATCGCGAGCCCATTTATACCCATATAAATCAGCATCCATG
TTGGAATTTAATCGCGGCCTAGAGCAAGACGTTTCCCGTTGAATATGGCTCATAACACCCCTTGTATTAC
TGTTTATGTAAGCAGACAGTTTTATTGTTCATGACCAAAATCCCTTAACGTGAGTTTTCGTTCCACTGAG
CGTCAGACCCCGTAGAAAAGATCAAAGGATCTTCTTGAGATCCTTTTTTTCTGCGCGTAATCTGCTGCTT
GCAAACAAAAAAACCACCGCTACCAGCGGTGGTTTGTTTGCCGGATCAAGAGCTACCAACTCTTTTTCCG
AAGGTAACTGGCTTCAGCAGAGCGCAGATACCAAATACTGTCCTTCTAGTGTAGCCGTAGTTAGGCCACC
ACTTCAAGAACTCTGTAGCACCGCCTACATACCTCGCTCTGCTAATCCTGTTACCAGTGGCTGCTGCCAG
TGGCGATAAGTCGTGTCTTACCGGGTTGGACTCAAGACGATAGTTACCGGATAAGGCGCAGCGGTCGGGC
TGAACGGGGGGTTCGTGCACACAGCCCAGCTTGGAGCGAACGACCTACACCGAACTGAGATACCTACAGC
GTGAGCTATGAGAAAGCGCCACGCTTCCCGAAGGGAGAAAGGCGGACAGGTATCCGGTAAGCGGCAGGGT
CGGAACAGGAGAGCGCACGAGGGAGCTTCCAGGGGGAAACGCCTGGTATCTTTATAGTCCTGTCGGGTTT
CGCCACCTCTGACTTGAGCGTCGATTTTTGTGATGCTCGTCAGGGGGGCGGAGCCTATGGAAAAACGCCA
GCAACGCGGCCTTTTTACGGTTCCTGGCCTTTTGCTGGCCTTTTGCTCACATGTTCTTTCCTGCGTTATC
CCCTGATTCTGTGGATAACCGTATTACCGCCTTTGAGTGAGCTGATACCGCTCGCCGCAGCCGAACGACC
GAGCGCAGCGAGTCAGTGAGCGAGGAAGCGGAAGAGCGCCTGATGCGGTATTTTCTCCTTACGCATCTGT
GCGGTATTTCACACCGCAATGGTGCACTCTCAGTACAATCTGCTCTGATGCCGCATAGTTAAGCCAGTAT
ACACTCCGCTATCGCTACGTGACTGGGTCATGGCTGCGCCCCGACACCCGCCAACACCCGCTGACGCGCC
CTGACGGGCTTGTCTGCTCCCGGCATCCGCTTACAGACAAGCTGTGACCGTCTCCGGGAGCTGCATGTGT
CAGAGGTTTTCACCGTCATCACCGAAACGCGCGAGGCAGCTGCGGTAAAGCTCATCAGCGTGGTCGTGAA
GCGATTCACAGATGTCTGCCTGTTCATCCGCGTCCAGCTCGTTGAGTTTCTCCAGAAGCGTTAATGTCTG
GCTTCTGATAAAGCGGGCCATGTTAAGGGCGGTTTTTTCCTGTTTGGTCACTGATGCCTCCGTGTAAGGG
GGATTTCTGTTCATGGGGGTAATGATACCGATGAAACGAGAGAGGATGCTCACGATACGGGTTACTGATG
ATGAACATGCCCGGTTACTGGAACGTTGTGAGGGTAAACAACTGGCGGTATGGATGCGGCGGGACCAGAG
AAAAATCACTCAGGGTCAATGCCAGCGCTTCGTTAATACAGATGTAGGTGTTCCACAGGGTAGCCAGCAG
CATCCTGCGATGCAGATCCGGAACATAATGGTGCAGGGCGCTGACTTCCGCGTTTCCAGACTTTACGAAA
CACGGAAACCGAAGACCATTCATGTTGTTGCTCAGGTCGCAGACGTTTTGCAGCAGCAGTCGCTTCACGT
TCGCTCGCGTATCGGTGATTCATTCTGCTAACCAGTAAGGCAACCCCGCCAGCCTAGCCGGGTCCTCAAC
GACAGGAGCACGATCATGCGCACCCGTGGGGCCGCCATGCCGGCGATAATGGCCTGCTTCTCGCCGAAAC
GTTTGGTGGCGGGACCAGTGACGAAGGCTTGAGCGAGGGCGTGCAAGATTCCGAATACCGCAAGCGACAG
GCCGATCATCGTCGCGCTCCAGCGAAAGCGGTCCTCGCCGAAAATGACCCAGAGCGCTGCCGGCACCTGT
CCTACGAGTTGCATGATAAAGAAGACAGTCATAAGTGCGGCGACGATAGTCATGCCCCGCGCCCACCGGA
AGGAGCTGACTGGGTTGAAGGCTCTCAAGGGCATCGGTCGAGATCCCGGTGCCTAATGAGTGAGCTAACT
TACATTAATTGCGTTGCGCTCACTGCCCGCTTTCCAGTCGGGAAACCTGTCGTGCCAGCTGCATTAATGA
ATCGGCCAACGCGCGGGGAGAGGCGGTTTGCGTATTGGGCGCCAGGGTGGTTTTTCTTTTCACCAGTGAG
ACGGGCAACAGCTGATTGCCCTTCACCGCCTGGCCCTGAGAGAGTTGCAGCAAGCGGTCCACGCTGGTTT
GCCCCAGCAGGCGAAAATCCTGTTTGATGGTGGTTAACGGCGGGATATAACATGAGCTGTCTTCGGTATC
GTCGTATCCCACTACCGAGATATCCGCACCAACGCGCAGCCCGGACTCGGTAATGGCGCGCATTGCGCCC
AGCGCCATCTGATCGTTGGCAACCAGCATCGCAGTGGGAACGATGCCCTCATTCAGCATTTGCATGGTTT
GTTGAAAACCGGACATGGCACTCCAGTCGCCTTCCCGTTCCGCTATCGGCTGAATTTGATTGCGAGTGAG
ATATTTATGCCAGCCAGCCAGACGCAGACGCGCCGAGACAGAACTTAATGGGCCCGCTAACAGCGCGATT
TGCTGGTGACCCAATGCGACCAGATGCTCCACGCCCAGTCGCGTACCGTCTTCATGGGAGAAAATAATAC
TGTTGATGGGTGTCTGGTCAGAGACATCAAGAAATAACGCCGGAACATTAGTGCAGGCAGCTTCCACAGC
AATGGCATCCTGGTCATCCAGCGGATAGTTAATGATCAGCCCACTGACGCGTTGCGCGAGAAGATTGTGC
ACCGCCGCTTTACAGGCTTCGACGCCGCTTCGTTCTACCATCGACACCACCACGCTGGCACCCAGTTGAT
CGGCGCGAGATTTAATCGCCGCGACAATTTGCGACGGCGCGTGCAGGGCCAGACTGGAGGTGGCAACGCC
AATCAGCAACGACTGTTTGCCCGCCAGTTGTTGTGCCACGCGGTTGGGAATGTAATTCAGCTCCGCCATC
GCCGCTTCCACTTTTTCCCGCGTTTTCGCAGAAACGTGGCTGGCCTGGTTCACCACGCGGGAAACGGTCT
GATAAGAGACACCGGCATACTCTGCGACATCGTATAACGTTACTGGTTTCACATTCACCACCCTGAATTG
ACTCTCTTCCGGGCGCTATCATGCCATACCGCGAAAGGTTTTGCGCCATTCGATGGTGTCCGGGATCTCG
ACGCTCTCCCTTATGCGACTCCTGCATTAGGAAGCAGCCCAGTAGTAGGTTGAGGCCGTTGAGCACCGCC
GCCGCAAGGAATGGTGCATGCAAGGAGATGGCGCCCAACAGTCCCCCGGCCACGGGGCCTGCCACCATAC
CCACGCCGAAACAAGCGCTCATGAGCCCGAAGTGGCGAGCCCGATCTTCCCCATCGGTGATGTCGGCGAT
ATAGGCGCCAGCAACCGCACCTGTGGCGCCGGTGATGCCGGCCACGATGCGTCCGGCGTAGAGGATCGAG
ATCTCGATCCCGCGAAAT
Features (pLannotate 1.2.2; 20 found; start..end, strand, type, name):
      1..19      +  promoter       T7 promoter: promoter for bacteriophage T7 RNA polymerase
     20..44      +  protein_bind   lac operator: The lac repressor binds to the lac operator to inhibit transcription in E. coli. This inhibition can be relieved by adding lactose or isopropyl-β-D-thiogalactopyranoside (IPTG). lac repressor encoded by lacI
     59..81      +  RBS            RBS: efficient ribosome binding site from bacteriophage T7 gene 10 (Olins and Rangwala, 1989)
    106..122     +  CDS            capTEV™ (fragment): composite tag for in vivo biotinylation, TEV protease cleavage, and 6xHis tagging
    151..606     +  CDS            HNRNPA2B1 (fragment): ROA2_SAGOE - Also known as HNRPA2B1. Experimental evidence at protein level: Swiss-Prot protein existence level 1. Heterogeneous nuclear ribonucleoprotein (hnRNP) that associates with nascent pre-mRNAs, packaging them into hnRNP particles. The hnRNP particle arrangement on nascent hnRNA is non-random and sequence-dependent and serves to condense and stabilize the transcripts and minimize tangling and knotting. Packaging plays a role in various processes such as transcription, pre-mRNA processing, RNA nuclear export, subcellular location, mRNA translation and stability of mature mRNAs. Forms hn
    616..633     +  CDS            9xHis (fragment): 9xHis affinity tag
    643..692     +  CDS            SET1 (fragment): solubility-enhancement tag derived from T7 phage gene 10B
    700..747     +  terminator     T7 terminator: transcription terminator for bacteriophage T7 RNA polymerase
    784..1212    +  rep_origin     f1 ori (sequence partly withheld): f1 bacteriophage origin of replication; arrow indicates direction of (+) strand synthesis
   1265..1322    +  promoter       AmpR promoter (fragment): bla
   1331..2146    -  CDS            KanR: aminoglycoside phosphotransferase; aph(3')-Ia; confers resistance to kanamycin in bacteria or G418 (Geneticin®) in eukaryotes
   2268..2856    +  rep_origin     ori: high-copy-number ColE1/pMB1/pBR322/pUC origin of replication
   3042..3181    -  misc_feature   bom: basis of mobility region from pBR322
   3283..3474    -  CDS            rop: Rop protein, which maintains plasmids at low copy number; rop
   3491..3871    +  CDS            YPB1_ECOLX: Protein predicted: Swiss-Prot protein existence level 4. From Escherichia coli.
   3943..4234    -  CDS            TcR (fragment): tetracycline efflux protein; tet; confers resistance to tetracycline
   4249..4270    -  protein_bind   CAP binding site: CAP binding activates transcription in the presence of cAMP. E. coli catabolite activator protein
   4283..5365    -  CDS            lacI: lac repressor; lacI; The lac repressor binds to the lac operator to inhibit transcription in E. coli. This inhibition can be relieved by adding lactose or isopropyl-β-D-thiogalactopyranoside (IPTG).
   5366..5443    -  promoter       lacI promoter: lacI
   5451..5730    -  CDS            TcR (fragment): tetracycline efflux protein; tet; confers resistance to tetracycline
