>Addgene plasmid #98660 | hnRNPA2_LC_D230V Sequencing Result | analyzer sequence | sequence record 189347
TAATACGACTCACTATAGGGGAATTGTGAGCGGATAACAATTCCCCTCTAGAAATAATTTTGTTTAACTT
TAAGAAGGAGATATACCATGGGCTCTGATAAAATTCATCATCATCATCATCACGAAAATCTTTATTTTCA
AGGTCATATGGGTCGTGGTGGCAACTTTGGTTTCGGTGATAGCCGCGGTGGTGGCGGCAACTTCGGTCCG
GGTCCGGGCAGCAATTTCGGTGGTAGCCCGGGTTACGGCGGTGGTCGCGGCGGTTATGGCGGTGGCGGTC
CAGGCTACGGTAACCAGGGTGGTGGTTATGGTGGTGGCTACGATAACTATGGCGGTGGTAACTATGGTAG
CGGCAATTACAATGATTTTGGCAACTACAACCAGCAACCGAGCAATTACGGCCCGATGAAATCCGGCAAT
TTTGGCGGTTCCCGTAATATGGGTGGTCCGTATGGTGGCGGTAACTACGGCCCGGGTGGTAGCGGTGGTT
CTGGCGGCTATGGTGGCCGCAGCCGTTACTAACTCGAGCACCACCACCACCACCACTGAGATCCGGCTGC
TAACAAAGCCCGAAAGGAAGCTGAGTTGGCTGCTGCCACCGCTGAGCAATAACTAGCATAACCCCTTGGG
GCCTCTAAACGGGTCTTGAGGGGTTTTTTGCTGAAAGGAGGAACTATATCCGGATTGGCGAATGGG
[124 nt withheld, positions 697-820]
C
[91 nt withheld, positions 822-912]
A
[49 nt withheld, positions 914-962]
CCTTTGACGTTGGAGTCCACGTTCTTT
[37 nt withheld, positions 990-1026]
ACCCTATCTCGGTCTATTCTTTTGATTTATAAGGGATTTTGCCGATTTCGGCCTATTGGTTAAAAAATGA
GCTGATTTAACAAAAATTTAACGCGAATTTTAACAAAATATTAACGCTTACAATTTAGGTGGCACTTTTC
GGGGAAATGTGCGCGGAACCCCTATTTGTTTATTTTTCTAAATACATTCAAATATGTATCCGCTCATGAA
TTAATTCTTAGAAAAACTCATCGAGCATCAAATGAAACTGCAATTTATTCATATCAGGATTATCAATACC
ATATTTTTGAAAAAGCCGTTTCTGTAATGAAGGAGAAAACTCACCGAGGCAGTTCCATAGGATGGCAAGA
TCCTGGTATCGGTCTGCGATTCCGACTCGTCCAACATCAATACAACCTATTAATTTCCCCTCGTCAAAAA
TAAGGTTATCAAGTGAGAAATCACCATGAGTGACGACTGAATCCGGTGAGAATGGCAAAAGTTTATGCAT
TTCTTTCCAGACTTGTTCAACAGGCCAGCCATTACGCTCGTCATCAAAATCACTCGCATCAACCAAACCG
TTATTCATTCGTGATTGCGCCTGAGCGAGACGAAATACGCGATCGCTGTTAAAAGGACAATTACAAACAG
GAATCGAATGCAACCGGCGCAGGAACACTGCCAGCGCATCAACAATATTTTCACCTGAATCAGGATATTC
TTCTAATACCTGGAATGCTGTTTTCCCGGGGATCGCAGTGGTGAGTAACCATGCATCATCAGGAGTACGG
ATAAAATGCTTGATGGTCGGAAGAGGCATAAATTCCGTCAGCCAGTTTAGTCTGACCATCTCATCTGTAA
CATCATTGGCAACGCTACCTTTGCCATGTTTCAGAAACAACTCTGGCGCATCGGGCTTCCCATACAATCG
ATAGATTGTCGCACCTGATTGCCCGACATTATCGCGAGCCCATTTATACCCATATAAATCAGCATCCATG
TTGGAATTTAATCGCGGCCTAGAGCAAGACGTTTCCCGTTGAATATGGCTCATAACACCCCTTGTATTAC
TGTTTATGTAAGCAGACAGTTTTATTGTTCATGACCAAAATCCCTTAACGTGAGTTTTCGTTCCACTGAG
CGTCAGACCCCGTAGAAAAGATCAAAGGATCTTCTTGAGATCCTTTTTTTCTGCGCGTAATCTGCTGCTT
GCAAACAAAAAAACCACCGCTACCAGCGGTGGTTTGTTTGCCGGATCAAGAGCTACCAACTCTTTTTCCG
AAGGTAACTGGCTTCAGCAGAGCGCAGATACCAAATACTGTCCTTCTAGTGTAGCCGTAGTTAGGCCACC
ACTTCAAGAACTCTGTAGCACCGCCTACATACCTCGCTCTGCTAATCCTGTTACCAGTGGCTGCTGCCAG
TGGCGATAAGTCGTGTCTTACCGGGTTGGACTCAAGACGATAGTTACCGGATAAGGCGCAGCGGTCGGGC
TGAACGGGGGGTTCGTGCACACAGCCCAGCTTGGAGCGAACGACCTACACCGAACTGAGATACCTACAGC
GTGAGCTATGAGAAAGCGCCACGCTTCCCGAAGGGAGAAAGGCGGACAGGTATCCGGTAAGCGGCAGGGT
CGGAACAGGAGAGCGCACGAGGGAGCTTCCAGGGGGAAACGCCTGGTATCTTTATAGTCCTGTCGGGTTT
CGCCACCTCTGACTTGAGCGTCGATTTTTGTGATGCTCGTCAGGGGGGCGGAGCCTATGGAAAAACGCCA
GCAACGCGGCCTTTTTACGGTTCCTGGCCTTTTGCTGGCCTTTTGCTCACATGTTCTTTCCTGCGTTATC
CCCTGATTCTGTGGATAACCGTATTACCGCCTTTGAGTGAGCTGATACCGCTCGCCGCAGCCGAACGACC
GAGCGCAGCGAGTCAGTGAGCGAGGAAGCGGAAGAGCGCCTGATGCGGTATTTTCTCCTTACGCATCTGT
GCGGTATTTCACACCGCAATGGTGCACTCTCAGTACAATCTGCTCTGATGCCGCATAGTTAAGCCAGTAT
ACACTCCGCTATCGCTACGTGACTGGGTCATGGCTGCGCCCCGACACCCGCCAACACCCGCTGACGCGCC
CTGACGGGCTTGTCTGCTCCCGGCATCCGCTTACAGACAAGCTGTGACCGTCTCCGGGAGCTGCATGTGT
CAGAGGTTTTCACCGTCATCACCGAAACGCGCGAGGCAGCTGCGGTAAAGCTCATCAGCGTGGTCGTGAA
GCGATTCACAGATGTCTGCCTGTTCATCCGCGTCCAGCTCGTTGAGTTTCTCCAGAAGCGTTAATGTCTG
GCTTCTGATAAAGCGGGCCATGTTAAGGGCGGTTTTTTCCTGTTTGGTCACTGATGCCTCCGTGTAAGGG
GGATTTCTGTTCATGGGGGTAATGATACCGATGAAACGAGAGAGGATGCTCACGATACGGGTTACTGATG
ATGAACATGCCCGGTTACTGGAACGTTGTGAGGGTAAACAACTGGCGGTATGGATGCGGCGGGACCAGAG
AAAAATCACTCAGGGTCAATGCCAGCGCTTCGTTAATACAGATGTAGGTGTTCCACAGGGTAGCCAGCAG
CATCCTGCGATGCAGATCCGGAACATAATGGTGCAGGGCGCTGACTTCCGCGTTTCCAGACTTTACGAAA
CACGGAAACCGAAGACCATTCATGTTGTTGCTCAGGTCGCAGACGTTTTGCAGCAGCAGTCGCTTCACGT
TCGCTCGCGTATCGGTGATTCATTCTGCTAACCAGTAAGGCAACCCCGCCAGCCTAGCCGGGTCCTCAAC
GACAGGAGCACGATCATGCGCACCCGTGGGGCCGCCATGCCGGCGATAATGGCCTGCTTCTCGCCGAAAC
GTTTGGTGGCGGGACCAGTGACGAAGGCTTGAGCGAGGGCGTGCAAGATTCCGAATACCGCAAGCGACAG
GCCGATCATCGTCGCGCTCCAGCGAAAGCGGTCCTCGCCGAAAATGACCCAGAGCGCTGCCGGCACCTGT
CCTACGAGTTGCATGATAAAGAAGACAGTCATAAGTGCGGCGACGATAGTCATGCCCCGCGCCCACCGGA
AGGAGCTGACTGGGTTGAAGGCTCTCAAGGGCATCGGTCGAGATCCCGGTGCCTAATGAGTGAGCTAACT
TACATTAATTGCGTTGCGCTCACTGCCCGCTTTCCAGTCGGGAAACCTGTCGTGCCAGCTGCATTAATGA
ATCGGCCAACGCGCGGGGAGAGGCGGTTTGCGTATTGGGCGCCAGGGTGGTTTTTCTTTTCACCAGTGAG
ACGGGCAACAGCTGATTGCCCTTCACCGCCTGGCCCTGAGAGAGTTGCAGCAAGCGGTCCACGCTGGTTT
GCCCCAGCAGGCGAAAATCCTGTTTGATGGTGGTTAACGGCGGGATATAACATGAGCTGTCTTCGGTATC
GTCGTATCCCACTACCGAGATATCCGCACCAACGCGCAGCCCGGACTCGGTAATGGCGCGCATTGCGCCC
AGCGCCATCTGATCGTTGGCAACCAGCATCGCAGTGGGAACGATGCCCTCATTCAGCATTTGCATGGTTT
GTTGAAAACCGGACATGGCACTCCAGTCGCCTTCCCGTTCCGCTATCGGCTGAATTTGATTGCGAGTGAG
ATATTTATGCCAGCCAGCCAGACGCAGACGCGCCGAGACAGAACTTAATGGGCCCGCTAACAGCGCGATT
TGCTGGTGACCCAATGCGACCAGATGCTCCACGCCCAGTCGCGTACCGTCTTCATGGGAGAAAATAATAC
TGTTGATGGGTGTCTGGTCAGAGACATCAAGAAATAACGCCGGAACATTAGTGCAGGCAGCTTCCACAGC
AATGGCATCCTGGTCATCCAGCGGATAGTTAATGATCAGCCCACTGACGCGTTGCGCGAGAAGATTGTGC
ACCGCCGCTTTACAGGCTTCGACGCCGCTTCGTTCTACCATCGACACCACCACGCTGGCACCCAGTTGAT
CGGCGCGAGATTTAATCGCCGCGACAATTTGCGACGGCGCGTGCAGGGCCAGACTGGAGGTGGCAACGCC
AATCAGCAACGACTGTTTGCCCGCCAGTTGTTGTGCCACGCGGTTGGGAATGTAATTCAGCTCCGCCATC
GCCGCTTCCACTTTTTCCCGCGTTTTCGCAGAAACGTGGCTGGCCTGGTTCACCACGCGGGAAACGGTCT
GATAAGAGACACCGGCATACTCTGCGACATCGTATAACGTTACTGGTTTCACATTCACCACCCTGAATTG
ACTCTCTTCCGGGCGCTATCATGCCATACCGCGAAAGGTTTTGCGCCATTCGATGGTGTCCGGGATCTCG
ACGCTCTCCCTTATGCGACTCCTGCATTAGGAAGCAGCCCAGTAGTAGGTTGAGGCCGTTGAGCACCGCC
GCCGCAAGGAATGGTGCATGCAAGGAGATGGCGCCCAACAGTCCCCCGGCCACGGGGCCTGCCACCATAC
CCACGCCGAAACAAGCGCTCATGAGCCCGAAGTGGCGAGCCCGATCTTCCCCATCGGTGATGTCGGCGAT
ATAGGCGCCAGCAACCGCACCTGTGGCGCCGGTGATGCCGGCCACGATGCGTCCGGCGTAGAGGATCGAG
ATCTCGATCCCGCGAAAT
Features (pLannotate 1.2.2; 20 found; start..end, strand, type, name):
      1..19      +  promoter       T7 promoter: promoter for bacteriophage T7 RNA polymerase
     20..44      +  protein_bind   lac operator: The lac repressor binds to the lac operator to inhibit transcription in E. coli. This inhibition can be relieved by adding lactose or isopropyl-β-D-thiogalactopyranoside (IPTG). lac repressor encoded by lacI
     59..81      +  RBS            RBS: efficient ribosome binding site from bacteriophage T7 gene 10 (Olins and Rangwala, 1989)
    106..122     +  CDS            capTEV™ (fragment): composite tag for in vivo biotinylation, TEV protease cleavage, and 6xHis tagging
    151..519     +  CDS            HNRNPA2B1 (fragment): ROA2_SAGOE - Also known as HNRPA2B1. Experimental evidence at protein level: Swiss-Prot protein existence level 1. Heterogeneous nuclear ribonucleoprotein (hnRNP) that associates with nascent pre-mRNAs, packaging them into hnRNP particles. The hnRNP particle arrangement on nascent hnRNA is non-random and sequence-dependent and serves to condense and stabilize the transcripts and minimize tangling and knotting. Packaging plays a role in various processes such as transcription, pre-mRNA processing, RNA nuclear export, subcellular location, mRNA translation and stability of mature mRNAs. Forms hn
    529..546     +  CDS            9xHis (fragment): 9xHis affinity tag
    556..605     +  CDS            SET1 (fragment): solubility-enhancement tag derived from T7 phage gene 10B
    613..660     +  terminator     T7 terminator: transcription terminator for bacteriophage T7 RNA polymerase
    697..1125    +  rep_origin     f1 ori (sequence partly withheld): f1 bacteriophage origin of replication; arrow indicates direction of (+) strand synthesis
   1178..1235    +  promoter       AmpR promoter (fragment): bla
   1244..2059    -  CDS            KanR: aminoglycoside phosphotransferase; aph(3')-Ia; confers resistance to kanamycin in bacteria or G418 (Geneticin®) in eukaryotes
   2181..2769    +  rep_origin     ori: high-copy-number ColE1/pMB1/pBR322/pUC origin of replication
   2955..3094    -  misc_feature   bom: basis of mobility region from pBR322
   3196..3387    -  CDS            rop: Rop protein, which maintains plasmids at low copy number; rop
   3404..3784    +  CDS            YPB1_ECOLX: Protein predicted: Swiss-Prot protein existence level 4. From Escherichia coli.
   3856..4147    -  CDS            TcR (fragment): tetracycline efflux protein; tet; confers resistance to tetracycline
   4162..4183    -  protein_bind   CAP binding site: CAP binding activates transcription in the presence of cAMP. E. coli catabolite activator protein
   4196..5278    -  CDS            lacI: lac repressor; lacI; The lac repressor binds to the lac operator to inhibit transcription in E. coli. This inhibition can be relieved by adding lactose or isopropyl-β-D-thiogalactopyranoside (IPTG).
   5279..5356    -  promoter       lacI promoter: lacI
   5364..5643    -  CDS            TcR (fragment): tetracycline efflux protein; tet; confers resistance to tetracycline
