[The description below was written by a language model from this plasmid's Addgene catalogue record and pLannotate feature annotations shown in this document.]
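Description:
hnRNPA2_LC_D230V is a bacterial expression plasmid built on the pJ411 backbone for producing the low-complexity (LC) domain of human hnRNPA2 (gene HNRNPA2B1), residues 190–341, carrying the D230V substitution. The open reading frame sits in a T7lac cassette: a T7 promoter immediately followed by a lac operator, the strong T7 gene 10 ribosome binding site, the coding region and a T7 terminator. A plasmid-borne lacI gene with its own promoter supplies repressor, so expression is held off until IPTG induction in a host that provides T7 RNA polymerase. The catalogue lists an N-terminal 6xHis tag contributed by the backbone. The annotation places a short match to a His/TEV-type composite tag just upstream of the insert, consistent with this, although a functional TEV cleavage site is not confirmed by the record. Short His-tag and T7 gene 10-derived fragments are also annotated downstream of the insert, and the record does not show whether these lie in the translated frame.

Selection is by kanamycin (aph(3')-Ia). Replication relies on a ColE1/pMB1-type origin. The catalogue calls the plasmid high copy, though rop and bom elements from pBR322 are annotated, along with an f1 origin and residual tetracycline-resistance fragments. Two sequence records are given, of 5,751 and 5,664 nt. Their layouts are identical, but the annotated HNRNPA2B1 match is 87 nt shorter in the second, a discrepancy the record does not explain. The longer record's 456 nt matches the stated 152-residue fragment. The associated publication concerns the structure, interactions and phase separation of this domain and how mutation and arginine methylation alter them, which suggests use as a source of recombinant mutant protein for such biophysical studies.
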