Addgene plasmid #98660: hnRNPA2_LC_D230V
Purpose: Expresses 6xHis-tagged hnRNPA2 AA 190-341 with D230V
Depositing lab: Nicolas Fawzi. Depositing organization: Brown University. Publication: Mechanistic View of hnRNPA2 Low-Complexity Domain Structure, Interactions, and Phase Separation Altered by Mutation and Arginine Methylation. Ryan VH, Dignon GL, Zerze GH, Chabata CV, Silva R, Conicella AE, Amaya J, Burke KA, Mittal J, Fawzi NL. Mol Cell. 2018 Jan 17. pii: S1097-2765(17)30979-6. doi: 10.1016/j.molcel.2017.12.022. PubMed 29358076.
Backbone
  Vector backbone: pJ411
  Vector type: Bacterial Expression
Growth in bacteria
  Bacterial resistance: Kanamycin, 50 μg/mL
  Growth temperature: 37°C
  Growth strain: DH5alpha
  Copy number: High Copy
Gene/Insert
  Gene/Insert name: hnRNPA2
  Species: H. sapiens (human)
  Mutation: D230V
  Entrez Gene: HNRNPA2B1 (a.k.a. HNRNPA2, HNRNPB1, HNRPA2, HNRPA2B1, HNRPB1, IBMPFD2, OPMD2, RNPA2, SNRPB1)
  Tag / fusion protein: 6xHis (N terminal on backbone)
  Cloning method: Restriction Enzyme; 5′ cloning site Unknown (unknown if destroyed); 3′ cloning site Unknown (unknown if destroyed)
Terms and licenses: Academic/Nonprofit Terms; Industry Terms: Not Available to Industry
How to cite: hnRNPA2_LC_D230V was a gift from Nicolas Fawzi (Addgene plasmid # 98660 ; http://n2t.net/addgene:98660 ; RRID:Addgene_98660)
